Addgene plasmid #218395: MUT_S1-H1,NR
Purpose: 3-exon minigene, with SRSF1 motif-rich middle exon, hnRNPA1 motif-rich region in second intron, both randomly mutated to avoid sequence repeats, and AG>GG mutation in final 3' splice site
Depositing lab: Oded Regev. Depositing organization: New York University.
Backbone
  Vector backbone: pUHD10-3
  Vector type: Mammalian Expression
Growth in bacteria
  Bacterial resistance: Ampicillin, 100 μg/mL
  Growth temperature: 37°C
  Growth strain: DH5alpha
  Copy number: High Copy
Gene/Insert
  Gene/Insert name: Modified CHO DHFR minigene
  Species: Synthetic
  Promoter: tetracycline-responsive promoter
  Cloning method: Golden Gate
  Sequencing primers: 5′ LNCX; 3′ EBV Reverse
Terms and licenses: Academic/Nonprofit Terms; Industry Terms: Not Available to Industry
How to cite: MUT_S1-H1,NR was a gift from Oded Regev (Addgene plasmid # 218395 ; http://n2t.net/addgene:218395 ; RRID:Addgene_218395)
