[The description below was written by a language model from this plasmid's Addgene catalogue record and pLannotate feature annotations shown in this document.]
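Description:
MUT_S1-H1,NR is a mammalian expression plasmid built on the pUHD10-3 backbone that carries a synthetic three-exon splicing reporter derived from the Chinese hamster ovary DHFR minigene. It is propagated in E. coli as a high-copy plasmid through a ColE1/pUC-type origin and is selected with ampicillin via the β-lactamase gene and its native promoter. The sequenced record is 5,410 nt. The annotation also picks up short fragments of chloramphenicol acetyltransferase, lacI, a streptomycin phosphotransferase and SV40 large T antigen. These are partial matches, most likely non-functional backbone remnants rather than working markers.

Transcription of the minigene is driven by a tetracycline-responsive promoter, made of seven tetO operator copies upstream of a minimal CMV promoter. Expression therefore depends on a tetracycline-controlled transactivator supplied in the host cell. An SV40 polyadenylation signal is annotated downstream of the insert, although on the reverse strand. DHFR coding fragments are detected at the start and end of the insert, consistent with flanking DHFR exons separated by intronic and engineered sequence; the feature table does not annotate the middle exon or the introns.

According to the record, the middle exon is rich in SRSF1 binding motifs and the second intron contains a region rich in hnRNPA1 motifs. Both regions were randomly mutated to avoid repeated sequence. The final 3' splice site carries an AG>GG mutation, which would be expected to disable that acceptor. The insert was assembled by Golden Gate cloning. The design suits the study of how splicing enhancer and silencer elements influence exon recognition and splice site choice in transfected mammalian cells, with this version apparently serving as a splice-site mutant variant.
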