Features (pLannotate 1.2.2; 15 found; start..end, strand, type, name):
     19..289     +  protein_bind   tetracycline response element: contains seven copies of the tetracycline operator tetO tetracycline repressor TetR
    300..317     +  misc_feature   MCS (fragment): pUC18/19 multiple cloning site
    322..360     +  promoter       minimal CMV promoter: human cytomegalovirus (CMV) immediate early promoter
    453..536     +  CDS            DHFR (fragment): DYR_PIG - Experimental evidence at protein level: Swiss-Prot protein existence level 1. Key enzyme in folate metabolism. Contributes to the de novo mitochondrial thymidylate biosynthesis pathway. Catalyzes an essential reaction for de novo glycine and purine synthesis, and for DNA precursor synthesis. Binds its own mRNA and that of DHFR2 (By similarity). From Sus scrofa (Pig).
   2117..2215    +  CDS            Dhfr (fragment): DYR_RAT - Experimental evidence at protein level: Swiss-Prot protein existence level 1. Key enzyme in folate metabolism. Contributes to the de novo mitochondrial thymidylate biosynthesis pathway. Catalyzes an essential reaction for de novo glycine and purine synthesis, and for DNA precursor synthesis. Binds its own mRNA (By similarity). From Rattus norvegicus (Rat).
   2212..2436    +  CDS            Dhfr (fragment): DYR_MOUSE - Experimental evidence at protein level: Swiss-Prot protein existence level 1. Key enzyme in folate metabolism. Contributes to the de novo mitochondrial thymidylate biosynthesis pathway (PubMed:25980602). Catalyzes an essential reaction for de novo glycine and purine synthesis, and for DNA precursor synthesis (PubMed:25980602). Binds its own mRNA. From Mus musculus (Mouse).
   2740..2874    -  polyA_signal   SV40 poly(A) signal: SV40 polyadenylation signal
   2897..2980    -  CDS            large T antigen (fragment): large T antigen from SV40 (simian virus 40)
   2974..3201    -  CDS            str (fragment): STR_KLEPN - Protein inferred from homology: Swiss-Prot protein existence level 3. The aminoglycoside phosphotransferases achieve inactivation of their antibiotic substrates by phosphorylation. From Klebsiella pneumoniae.
   3212..3240    +  promoter       cat promoter (fragment): promoter of the E. coli cat gene encoding chloramphenicol acetyltransferase
   3241..3357    +  CDS            CmR (fragment): chloramphenicol acetyltransferase; cat; confers resistance to chloramphenicol
   3352..3408    -  CDS            lacI (fragment): lac repressor; lacI; The lac repressor binds to the lac operator to inhibit transcription in E. coli. This inhibition can be relieved by adding lactose or isopropyl-β-D-thiogalactopyranoside (IPTG).
   3591..4179    -  rep_origin     ori: high-copy-number ColE1/pMB1/pBR322/pUC origin of replication
   4350..5210    -  CDS            AmpR: β-lactamase; bla; confers resistance to ampicillin, carbenicillin, and related antibiotics
   5211..5315    -  promoter       AmpR promoter: bla
>Addgene plasmid #218395 | MUT_S1-H1,NR | addgene full sequence | sequence record 433911 | Addgene NGS Result
TTCACTCGAGTTTACCACTCCCTATCAGTGATAGAGAAAAGTGAAAGTCGAGTTTACCACTCCCTATCAG
TGATAGAGAAAAGTGAAAGTCGAGTTTACCACTCCCTATCAGTGATAGAGAAAAGTGAAAGTCGAGTTTA
CCACTCCCTATCAGTGATAGAGAAAAGTGAAAGTCGAGTTTACCACTCCCTATCAGTGATAGAGAAAAGT
GAAAGTCGAGTTTACCACTCCCTATCAGTGATAGAGAAAAGTGAAAGTCGAGTTTACCACTCCCTATCAG
TGATAGAGAAAAGTGAAAGTCGAGCTCGGTACCCGGGTCGAGGTAGGCGTGTACGGTGGGAGGCCTATAT
AAGCAGAGCTCGTTTAGTGAACCGTCAGATCGCCTGGAGACGCCATCCACGCTGTTTTGACCTCCATAGA
AGACACCGGGACCGATCCAGCCTCCGCGTACGGTTCGACCGCTGAACTGCATCGTCGCCGTGTCCCAGAA
TAAGGGCATCGGCAAGAACGGAGACCTTCCCTGGCCAAAGCTCAGGTACTGGCTGGATTGGGTTAGGGAA
ACCGAGGCGGTTCGCTGAATCGGGTCGAGCACTTGGCGGAGACGCGCGGGCCAACTACTTAGGGACAGTC
ATGAGGGGTAGGCCCGCCGGCTGCAGCCCTTGCCCATGCCCGCGGTGATCCCCATGCTGTGCCAGCCTTT
GCCCAGAGGCGCTCTAGCTGGGAGCAAAGTCCGGTCACTGGGCAGCACCACCCCCCGGACTTGCATGGGT
AGCCGCTGAGATGGAGCCTGAGCACACGCGGCCGCTGTTAACGCAGTGTTTCTCTTTTTTTCAGGCCATA
CAAGGGGAATAGCGAGCAGGAGGAAAGCGCCGCAAGACGAGCACCAAACAGGAGTAGCGCCAGTCAAGGA
GAAGGCAAATAAAGAGGAAACTCAAGCGAATGGAATGGCACACTAAGCGAACGCCGAGACACAGCAACGT
TTAACTACCGCGACGTCAATCAAGACGATGGGCAGCATCGAGGCATTTCAAACAACGTGTACGCCAGACA
AGCGGATGTCGAAGACCGAGGACCGCCCAGCAACACAGGTAAGTCTATGCGAACAGGGCCCCACGCAGTT
AGTGTAACAAACAATAGGGTCGGGAAATTATTAGGGACTGATGCAATTAGGCTAACAAACAAGTAGGGAT
CCTACTAATTAGGGTACCAATCAATTTGGGCACCATGCAATTAGATACCCAACCTAGTCGCTAATCAAAC
AATTATGGAAGCACATAATAAGGGATCCAAACGAGTAGGAAAACAATAAATTAGGCAATCTCAGGATAAG
TGAACCATATGATAAGGGCAACTAAAAAGGCAGAGACCAATCCGCAAGTGGAGTAAACAATTAAGGATCG
ACTAATTTAGGGCCACCAAGAGTTAGGGTACCCCAGCATTATTAATCCCCGGAATTGGGGAACGAGAGAG
CTAGGAAACAACATAAGCTAGCTGGCCAGTGAGATCCAAGAATCTTCCTGTCTCTGCTGATCCACTGATA
GGATTACAAGTACATGCCACCAAGCCCAGCTTCCTCTTACCATCTGCTGGGGACCAAACTTAGGCCCTCA
TTCCTACACAGTGAATACTTGACTTTGTTATCACCCAACCCTAATAAATAACTCACTATCCAAACAAGTT
GAAACCCTTAGAATTCTGTGTTGCTCCAGCATGATGTTGTGGTAAACGTTAATACAATAAGATGCACAGG
TCATAAGTGCACATTAGCTAAGTGTTGACAAAGACTTAGACCTACATAACTTAACCCTATTAGCCCTCCA
GAAAGTTCCTCATTCTCCATTCCAGGCAACTTTCATCACACCACATCATGTACAACTACTATTGAAGTTG
TTTTCCACTATAGATACAATGAGATGTCACATACGGCTTTGTGTTTTGATTTGCAAGTACCAATCGAGTA
TGAAATATGGAGTGGATATTGGACATTGGCCACCATCTAAATACTTTGTGTTAAAAGAATTGGTTTTCAT
AATTTGTTTTGTACTGACTGCTGGCTAGTCAGATTACCTGACTAGTATGGACAGGATTTTGCAATAATCA
TAATTCTTTTTTCGGGGAACCACCACAAGGAGCTCATTTTCTTGCCAAAAGTCTGGACGAAGCCTTAAAA
CTTATTGAACAACCAGAGTTAGCAGATAAAGTGGAGCTGTCATGGTTTGGATAGTTGGAGGCAGTTCCGT
TTACAAGGAAGCCATGAATCAGCCAGGCCATCTCAGACTCTTTGTGACAAGGATCATGCAGGAATTTGAA
AGTGACACGTTCTTCCCAGAAATTGATTTGGAGAAATATAAACTTCTCCCAGAGTACCCAGGGGTCCTTT
CTGAAGTCCAGGAGGAAAAAGGCATCAAGTATAAATTTGAAGTCTATGAGAAGAAAGGCTAACAGAAAGA
TACTTGCTGATTGACTTCAAGTTCTACTGCTTTCCTCCTAAAATTATGCATTTTTACAAGACCATGGGAC
TTGTGTTGGCTTTAGATCTATGAGTTATTCTTTCTTTAGAGAGGGATAGTTAGGAAGATGTATTTGTTTT
GTGGTACCAGAGATGGAACCTGGGATCCTGTGCATCCTGGGCAACTGTTGTACTCTAAGCCACTCCCCAA
AGTCATGCCCCAGCCCCTGTATAATTCTAAACAATTAGAATTATTTTCATTTTCATTAGTCTAACCAGGT
TATCTAGAGGATCCAGACATGATAAGATACATTGATGAGTTTGGACAAACCACAACTAGAATGCAGTGAA
AAAAATGCTTTATTTGTGAAATTTGTGATGCTATTGCTTTATTTGTAACCATTATAAGCTGCAATAAACA
AGTTAACAACAACAATTGCATTCATTTTATGTTTCAGGTTCAGGGGGAGGTGTGGGAGGTTTTTTAAAGC
AAGTAAAACCTCTACAAATGTGGTATGGCTGATTATGATCCTGCAAGCCTCGTCGTCCTGGCCGGACCAC
GCTATCTGTGCAAGGTCCCCGGCCCCGGACGCGCGCTCCATGAGCAGAGCGCCCGCCGCCGAGGCGAAGA
CTCGGGCGGCGCCCTGCCCGTCCCACCAGGTCAACAGGCGGTAACCGGCCTCTTCATCGGGAATGCGCGC
CTTCAGCATTGCCGGCATGTCCCCCTGGCGGACGGGAAGTATCCAGCTCGACCAAGCTTGGCGAGATTTT
CAGGAGCTAAGGAAGCTAAAATGGAGAAAAAAATCACTGGATATACCACCGTTGATATATCCCAATGGCA
TCGTAAAGAACATTTTGAGGCATTTCAGTCAGTTGCTCAATGTACCTATAACCAGACCGTTCAGCTGCAT
TAATGAATCGGCCAACGCGCGGGGAGAGGCGGTTTGCGTATTGGGCGCTCTTCCGCTTCCTCGCTCACTG
ACTCGCTGCGCTCGGTCGTTCGGCTGCGGCGAGCGGTATCAGCTCACTCAAAGGCGGTAATACGGTTATC
CACAGAATCAGGGGATAACGCAGGAAAGAACATGTGAGCAAAAGGCCAGCAAAAGGCCAGGAACCGTAAA
AAGGCCGCGTTGCTGGCGTTTTTCCATAGGCTCCGCCCCCCTGACGAGCATCACAAAAATCGACGCTCAA
GTCAGAGGTGGCGAAACCCGACAGGACTATAAAGATACCAGGCGTTTCCCCCTGGAAGCTCCCTCGTGCG
CTCTCCTGTTCCGACCCTGCCGCTTACCGGATACCTGTCCGCCTTTCTCCCTTCGGGAAGCGTGGCGCTT
TCTCATAGCTCACGCTGTAGGTATCTCAGTTCGGTGTAGGTCGTTCGCTCCAAGCTGGGCTGTGTGCACG
AACCCCCCGTTCAGCCCGACCGCTGCGCCTTATCCGGTAACTATCGTCTTGAGTCCAACCCGGTAAGACA
CGACTTATCGCCACTGGCAGCAGCCACTGGTAACAGGATTAGCAGAGCGAGGTATGTAGGCGGTGCTACA
GAGTTCTTGAAGTGGTGGCCTAACTACGGCTACACTAGAAGAACAGTATTTGGTATCTGCGCTCTGCTGA
AGCCAGTTACCTTCGGAAAAAGAGTTGGTAGCTCTTGATCCGGCAAACAAACCACCGCTGGTAGCGGTGG
TTTTTTTGTTTGCAAGCAGCAGATTACGCGCAGAAAAAAAGGATCTCAAGAAGATCCTTTGATCTTTTCT
ACGGGGTCTGACGCTCAGTGGAACGAAAACTCACGTTAAGGGATTTTGGTCATGAGATTATCAAAAAGGA
TCTTCACCTAGATCCTTTTAAATTAAAAATGAAGTTTTAAATCAATCTAAAGTATATATGAGTAAACTTG
GTCTGACAGTTACCAATGCTTAATCAGTGAGGCACCTATCTCAGCGATCTGTCTATTTCGTTCATCCATA
GTTGCCTGACTCCCCGTCGTGTAGATAACTACGATACGGGAGGGCTTACCATCTGGCCCCAGTGCTGCAA
TGATACCGCGAGACCCACGCTCACCGGCTCCAGATTTATCAGCAATAAACCAGCCAGCCGGAAGGGCCGA
GCGCAGAAGTGGTCCTGCAACTTTATCCGCCTCCATCCAGTCTATTAATTGTTGCCGGGAAGCTAGAGTA
AGTAGTTCGCCAGTTAATAGTTTGCGCAACGTTGTTGCCATTGCTACAGGCATCGTGGTGTCACGCTCGT
CGTTTGGTATGGCTTCATTCAGCTCCGGTTCCCAACGATCAAGGCGAGTTACATGATCCCCCATGTTGTG
CAAAAAAGCGGTTAGCTCCTTCGGTCCTCCGATCGTTGTCAGAAGTAAGTTGGCCGCAGTGTTATCACTC
ATGGTTATGGCAGCACTGCATAATTCTCTTACTGTCATGCCATCCGTAAGATGCTTTTCTGTGACTGGTG
AGTACTCAACCAAGTCATTCTGAGAATAGTGTATGCGGCGACCGAGTTGCTCTTGCCCGGCGTCAACACG
GGATAATACCGCGCCACATAGCAGAACTTTAAAAGTGCTCATCATTGGAAAACGTTCTTCGGGGCGAAAA
CTCTCAAGGATCTTACCGCTGTTGAGATCCAGTTCGATGTAACCCACTCGTGCACCCAACTGATCTTCAG
CATCTTTTACTTTCACCAGCGTTTCTGGGTGAGCAAAAACAGGAAGGCAAAATGCCGCAAAAAAGGGAAT
AAGGGCGACACGGAAATGTTGAATACTCATACTCTTCCTTTTTCAATATTATTGAAGCATTTATCAGGGT
TATTGTCTCATGAGCGGATACATATTTGAATGTATTTAGAAAAATAAACAAATAGGGGTTCCGCGCACAT
TTCCCCGAAAAGTGCCACCTGACGTCTAAGAAACCATTATTATCATGACATTAACCTATAAAAATAGGCG
TATCACGAGGCCCTTTCGTC
